Addgene plasmid #212375: pTwist-SARS-CoV-2 Spike-deltaC18 Q239R (CGA)
Purpose: Encodes SARS-CoV-2 spike Q239R for pseudovirus production
Depositing lab: Alejandro Balazs. Depositing organization: Massachusetts General Hospital. Publication: Ongoing evolution of SARS-CoV-2 drives escape from mRNA vaccine-induced humoral immunity. Roederer AL, Cao Y, Denis KS, Sheehan ML, Li CJ, Lam EC, Gregory DJ, Poznansky MC, Iafrate AJ, Canaday DH, Gravenstein S, Garcia-Beltran WF, Balazs AB. medRxiv [Preprint]. 2024 Mar 7:2024.03.05.24303815. doi: 10.1101/2024.03.05.24303815. PubMed 38496628.
Backbone
  Vector backbone: pTwist-CMV-BetaGlobin-WPRE-Neo
  Backbone manufacturer: Twist
  Vector type: Mammalian Expression
Growth in bacteria
  Bacterial resistance: Ampicillin, 100 μg/mL
  Growth temperature: 37°C
  Growth strain: DH5alpha
  Copy number: High Copy
Gene/Insert
  Gene/Insert name: SARS-CoV-2 Spike Q239R
  Species: Severe acute respiratory syndrome coronavirus 2
  Mutation: Q239R
  Entrez Gene: S (a.k.a. GU280_gp02, spike glycoprotein)
  Promoter: CAG
  Cloning method: Ligation Independent Cloning
Terms and licenses: Academic/Nonprofit Terms; Industry Terms: Not Available to Industry
Depositor comments: Please visit https://www.medrxiv.org/content/10.1101/2024.03.05.24303815v1 for medRxiv preprint.
How to cite: pTwist-SARS-CoV-2 Spike-deltaC18 Q239R (CGA) was a gift from Alejandro Balazs (Addgene plasmid # 212375 ; http://n2t.net/addgene:212375 ; RRID:Addgene_212375)
