[The description below was written by a language model from this plasmid's Addgene catalogue record and pLannotate feature annotations shown in this document.]
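Description:
pTwist-SARS-CoV-2 Spike-deltaC18 Q239R (CGA) is a mammalian expression plasmid built on the Twist pTwist-CMV-BetaGlobin-WPRE-Neo backbone that encodes the SARS-CoV-2 spike glycoprotein carrying the Q239R substitution. The name indicates an 18-residue C-terminal truncation (deltaC18), a modification commonly used to improve spike incorporation into pseudotyped particles, and "CGA" presumably denotes the codon chosen for the arginine, though the record does not explain this. The annotated spike open reading frame spans about 3.8 kb of the 10.5 kb sequenced plasmid, which is consistent with a slightly shortened spike.

The catalogue entry lists the promoter as CAG. The feature table instead shows a CMV enhancer, CMV promoter segments and a truncated human β-globin intron immediately upstream of the coding sequence, which matches the backbone name, so the exact promoter designation is somewhat inconsistent between the two sources. Downstream of spike sit a WPRE, which enhances transcript stability and expression, and an SV40 polyadenylation signal. The expression unit is flanked by β-globin insulator elements and by bacterial and T7 terminators that limit read-through.

A separate cassette of SV40 early promoter, neomycin phosphotransferase and bGH poly(A) signal allows G418 selection in mammalian cells. In bacteria the plasmid is maintained through a high-copy ColE1/pUC-type origin and selected with ampicillin via β-lactamase.

The stated purpose is pseudovirus production: spike is supplied in trans in producer cells to coat reporter particles. The associated study examined how SARS-CoV-2 evolution drives escape from mRNA vaccine-induced humoral immunity, so this single-mutant spike is likely meant to test the contribution of Q239R.
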