Features (pLannotate 1.2.2; 21 found; start..end, strand, type, name):
      1..3765    +  CDS            S: SPIKE_SARS2 - Experimental evidence at protein level: Swiss-Prot protein existence level 1. [Spike glycoprotein]: May down-regulate host tetherin (BST2) by lysosomal degradation, thereby counteracting its antiviral activity. From Severe acute respiratory syndrome coronavirus 2 (2019-nCoV) (SARS-CoV-2).
   3839..4427    +  misc_feature   WPRE: woodchuck hepatitis virus posttranscriptional regulatory element
   4480..4601    -  polyA_signal   SV40 poly(A) signal: SV40 polyadenylation signal
   4624..4693    -  CDS            large T antigen (fragment): large T antigen from SV40 (simian virus 40)
   4716..4762    +  terminator     T7 terminator: transcription terminator for bacteriophage T7 RNA polymerase
   4792..4928    +  terminator     rrnG terminator: transcription terminator from the E. coli ribosomal RNA rrnG operon (Albrechtsen et al., 1991)
   4973..5044    +  misc_feature   3' β-globin insulator: insulator downstream of the human β-globin locus (Farrell et al., 2002)
   5089..5285    +  promoter       SV40 promoter: SV40 early promoter
   5299..6090    +  CDS            neo: KKA2_KLEPN - Also known as kan, nptII. Experimental evidence at protein level: Swiss-Prot protein existence level 1. Resistance to kanamycin, neomycin, paromomycin, ribostamycin, butirosin and gentamicin B. From Klebsiella pneumoniae.
   6104..6328    +  polyA_signal   bGH poly(A) signal: bovine growth hormone polyadenylation signal
   6524..7112    -  rep_origin     ori: high-copy-number ColE1/pMB1/pBR322/pUC origin of replication
   7284..7348    -  CDS            bla(M) (fragment): β-lactamase lacking the signal sequence; bla(M); allows cytosolic expression of β-lactamase
   7858..8718    +  CDS            AmpR: β-lactamase; bla; confers resistance to ampicillin, carbenicillin, and related antibiotics
   8731..8867    +  terminator     rrnG terminator: transcription terminator from the E. coli ribosomal RNA rrnG operon (Albrechtsen et al., 1991)
   9019..9090    +  misc_feature   5' β-globin insulator: insulator upstream of the human β-globin locus (Farrell et al., 2002)
   9095..9141    -  terminator     T7 terminator: transcription terminator for bacteriophage T7 RNA polymerase
   9159..9207    -  polyA_signal   poly(A) signal: synthetic polyadenylation signal
   9288..9591    +  enhancer       CMV enhancer: human cytomegalovirus immediate early enhancer
   9664..9681    -  promoter       CMV promoter (fragment): human cytomegalovirus (CMV) immediate early promoter
   9744..9795    +  promoter       CMVd2 promoter: truncated human cytomegalovirus (CMV) immediate early promoter that yields moderately reduced expression relative to the full-length promoter
   9929..10404   +  intron         β-globin intron: internally truncated intron from human β-globin
>Addgene plasmid #212375 | pTwist-SARS-CoV-2 Spike-deltaC18 Q239R (CGA) | addgene full sequence | sequence record 431616 | Addgene NGS Result
ATGTTTGTGTTCCTCGTTCTCCTGCCCCTCGTTTCTTCCCAATGCGTGAACCTCACAACTAGAACGCAGC
TCCCACCCGCTTACACGAACTCTTTTACTCGTGGAGTATACTATCCCGATAAAGTCTTTAGGTCCAGTGT
CCTTCATTCTACTCAAGACCTTTTCCTGCCATTCTTCTCAAATGTCACCTGGTTCCATGCTATCCACGTT
TCTGGCACCAACGGAACTAAACGATTTGATAATCCCGTCTTGCCATTTAACGATGGCGTATACTTTGCCT
CAACGGAGAAGTCCAACATTATCCGGGGATGGATATTTGGCACCACCCTGGACTCCAAGACACAGTCTCT
CCTCATTGTGAACAACGCCACCAATGTCGTCATCAAAGTCTGTGAATTTCAATTTTGTAACGATCCCTTT
CTCGGGGTTTATTATCATAAGAATAACAAGTCTTGGATGGAGTCAGAGTTCCGCGTTTACAGTTCCGCTA
ACAACTGTACTTTTGAGTACGTTTCCCAACCATTTCTCATGGATCTTGAAGGGAAGCAAGGCAACTTCAA
GAATCTCCGCGAATTTGTGTTTAAGAATATAGACGGCTACTTCAAAATTTATAGCAAGCATACCCCGATA
AATCTGGTTCGGGATCTCCCTCAAGGCTTCTCCGCGTTGGAACCCCTCGTGGACTTGCCGATTGGCATCA
ACATCACCCGGTTCCGAACCCTTCTTGCCCTTCATCGAAGCTACCTCACGCCTGGCGACAGTAGTAGTGG
TTGGACAGCGGGCGCAGCAGCCTACTATGTGGGATATTTGCAACCACGCACCTTTCTTCTCAAATATAAC
GAAAACGGAACAATTACCGATGCCGTAGACTGTGCCCTCGATCCCCTGTCCGAAACTAAATGCACACTCA
AGTCCTTCACAGTTGAGAAAGGCATATACCAAACCAGTAACTTCCGCGTCCAACCCACCGAATCCATTGT
TCGATTCCCTAACATCACCAATTTGTGTCCTTTCGGTGAAGTATTTAATGCCACTCGATTTGCATCAGTT
TATGCCTGGAATCGCAAGCGAATATCAAATTGTGTTGCAGATTATAGTGTCCTGTATAATAGCGCATCAT
TCAGCACTTTTAAGTGTTATGGGGTCAGCCCTACGAAATTGAATGACTTGTGTTTTACCAACGTTTACGC
AGATTCTTTCGTCATACGCGGCGACGAAGTCCGACAGATTGCACCGGGGCAAACCGGAAAGATAGCAGAC
TATAATTATAAGTTGCCGGATGACTTCACCGGCTGCGTTATAGCATGGAACTCCAATAATCTCGATTCAA
AAGTCGGCGGCAACTATAATTATCTTTACCGCCTGTTTCGCAAGTCAAATCTGAAGCCCTTTGAACGTGA
CATCTCCACCGAAATTTATCAAGCTGGCAGCACCCCATGTAATGGAGTGGAAGGGTTTAACTGTTATTTT
CCCCTTCAATCATACGGATTTCAACCAACAAATGGGGTGGGCTATCAACCATATCGGGTGGTAGTCTTGA
GCTTTGAGCTGCTCCACGCACCGGCTACAGTTTGCGGACCGAAGAAAAGCACTAACCTGGTGAAGAATAA
ATGTGTGAACTTCAACTTTAATGGGCTCACCGGAACAGGGGTGCTGACAGAATCAAACAAGAAATTTCTC
CCTTTTCAACAATTTGGTAGAGACATTGCCGATACCACAGATGCCGTCCGCGATCCGCAAACACTGGAAA
TCCTCGATATAACACCCTGTAGCTTCGGCGGGGTCAGCGTGATAACTCCCGGAACGAACACATCCAACCA
AGTGGCTGTCCTGTATCAAGATGTCAACTGTACCGAAGTCCCTGTGGCGATACACGCCGACCAACTGACA
CCCACCTGGAGAGTCTACTCAACAGGTTCCAATGTCTTTCAAACTAGAGCGGGTTGTCTCATTGGCGCTG
AGCATGTCAATAATTCATACGAATGTGATATTCCTATTGGGGCAGGAATCTGTGCGTCTTATCAAACTCA
AACGAACTCACCACGGCGCGCTCGCTCAGTAGCCAGCCAGTCCATAATCGCCTATACCATGAGTCTCGGG
GCTGAGAACTCCGTGGCTTATTCAAACAATTCCATCGCAATCCCAACTAACTTTACCATTAGCGTTACCA
CGGAAATCTTGCCCGTCAGCATGACTAAGACGAGCGTAGACTGTACGATGTATATCTGTGGGGATTCCAC
CGAGTGTAGCAACCTCTTGCTTCAATACGGGTCTTTCTGTACTCAACTCAACCGAGCATTGACCGGAATT
GCGGTCGAACAAGACAAGAATACCCAAGAGGTGTTCGCACAAGTAAAGCAAATATACAAAACGCCGCCAA
TCAAAGATTTTGGCGGGTTTAATTTTAGCCAAATACTGCCAGACCCATCTAAGCCTTCAAAACGCAGCTT
TATCGAGGATCTGCTGTTCAACAAAGTTACGTTGGCTGACGCGGGTTTCATTAAGCAGTATGGGGATTGT
TTGGGAGACATTGCGGCCCGCGACCTTATCTGTGCTCAAAAATTCAATGGGTTGACAGTTCTGCCCCCTC
TGCTCACTGATGAGATGATTGCACAGTATACATCAGCATTGTTGGCAGGAACCATTACATCCGGCTGGAC
TTTTGGCGCGGGTGCGGCCCTTCAAATACCTTTCGCTATGCAAATGGCTTACAGATTCAATGGGATTGGT
GTCACGCAAAATGTATTGTATGAAAATCAGAAGCTGATCGCTAATCAATTTAACAGCGCGATTGGCAAGA
TCCAAGATTCACTGTCAAGCACAGCGTCCGCCCTCGGCAAACTCCAAGATGTTGTGAATCAAAACGCCCA
GGCCCTGAATACCCTCGTGAAGCAACTGAGTTCTAACTTCGGCGCAATCTCCAGCGTCCTCAACGACATA
TTGTCCAGACTTGATAAGGTGGAAGCCGAGGTGCAAATTGATCGGCTCATCACAGGCAGGCTCCAGTCAC
TCCAAACTTATGTGACACAACAGTTGATCCGGGCTGCTGAGATACGAGCAAGCGCCAACCTGGCCGCCAC
TAAAATGTCAGAGTGCGTGCTCGGGCAGTCCAAACGGGTTGACTTTTGTGGCAAGGGCTATCACTTGATG
TCCTTCCCCCAATCCGCCCCACATGGAGTGGTCTTTCTCCACGTCACTTATGTCCCTGCTCAAGAGAAGA
ACTTTACGACAGCTCCAGCAATCTGTCACGATGGCAAAGCGCACTTTCCCAGGGAAGGCGTTTTCGTCAG
TAATGGCACGCATTGGTTTGTGACCCAAAGGAATTTCTATGAACCCCAAATCATAACCACTGACAATACA
TTTGTCTCAGGCAACTGTGATGTGGTCATTGGGATCGTGAACAACACGGTATATGATCCCCTGCAACCCG
AGTTGGATAGCTTCAAAGAGGAATTGGATAAATACTTTAAGAATCATACTTCACCCGATGTTGATCTCGG
GGACATATCAGGAATAAATGCAAGTGTCGTCAACATTCAGAAAGAGATTGATCGCCTTAATGAGGTCGCC
AAGAACTTGAATGAATCTTTGATCGACTTGCAAGAACTGGGCAAATACGAACAATATATTAAATGGCCCT
GGTACATTTGGTTGGGCTTTATCGCCGGACTTATAGCTATCGTTATGGTCACAATTATGTTGTGCTGTAT
GACTAGCTGTTGTTCCTGCTTGAAAGGATGTTGCAGTTGCGGATCTTGTTGTAAATAAAGGATCCTCTAG
AAGTTGTCTCCTCCTGCACTGACTGACTGATACAATCGATTTCTGGATCCGCAGGCCTAATCAACCTCTG
GATTACAAAATTTGTGAAAGATTGACTGGTATTCTTAACTATGTTGCTCCTTTTACGCTATGTGGATACG
CTGCTTTAATGCCTTTGTATCATGCTATTGCTTCCCGTATGGCTTTCATTTTCTCCTCCTTGTATAAATC
CTGGTTGCTGTCTCTTTATGAGGAGTTGTGGCCCGTTGTCAGGCAACGTGGCGTGGTGTGCACTGTGTTT
GCTGACGCAACCCCCACTGGTTGGGGCATTGCCACCACCTGTCAGCTCCTTTCCGGGACTTTCGCTTTCC
CCCTCCCTATTGCCACGGCGGAACTCATCGCCGCCTGCCTTGCCCGCTGCTGGACAGGGGCTCGGCTGTT
GGGCACTGACAATTCCGTGGTGTTGTCGGGGAAGCTGACGTCCTTTCCATGGCTGCTCGCCTGTGTTGCC
ACCTGGATTCTGCGCGGGACGTCCTTCTGCTACGTCCCTTCGGCCCTCAATCCAGCGGACCTTCCTTCCC
GCGGCCTGCTGCCGGCTCTGCGGCCTCTTCCGCGTCTTCGCCTTCGCCCTCAGACGAGTCGGATCTCCCT
TTGGGCCGCCTCCCCGCCTGTCTAGCTTGACTGACTGAGATACAGCGTACCTTCAGCTCACAGACATGAT
AAGATACATTGATGAGTTTGGACAAACCACAACTAGAATGCAGTGAAAAAAATGCTTTATTTGTGAAATT
TGTGATGCTATTGCTTTATTTGTAACCATTATAAGCTGCAATAAACAAGTTAACAACAACAATTGCATTC
ATTTTATGTTTCAGGTTCAGGGGGAGGTGTGGGAGGTTTTTTAAAGCAAGTAAAACCTCTACAAATGTGG
TATTGGCCCATCTCTATCGGTATCGTAGCATAACCCCTTGGGGCCTCTAAACGGGTCTTGAGGGGTTTTT
TGTGCCCCTCGGGCCGGATTGCTATCTACCGGCATTGGCGCAGAAAAAAATGCCTGATGCGACGCTGCGC
GTCTTATACTCCCACATATGCCAGATTCAGCAACGGATACGGCTTCCCCAACTTGCCCACTTCCATACGT
GTCCTCCTTACCAGAAATTTATCCTTAAGGTCGTCAGCTATCCTGCAGGCGATCTCTCGATTTCGATCAA
GACATTCCTTTAATGGTCTTTTCTGGACACCACTAGGGGTCAGAAGTAGTTCATCAAACTTTCTTCCCTC
CCTAATCTCATTGGTTACCTTGGGCTATCGAAACTTAATTAAGCGATCTGCATCTCAATTAGTCAGCAAC
CATAGTCCCGCCCCTAACTCCGCCCATCCCGCCCCTAACTCCGCCCAGTTCCGCCCATTCTCCGCCCCAT
CGCTGACTAATTTTTTTTATTTATGCAGAGGCCGAGGCCGCCTCGGCCTCTGAGCTATTCCAGAAGTAGT
GAGGAGGCTTTTTTGGAGGCCTAGGCTTTTGCAAAGGAGGTAGCCAACATGATTGAACAAGATGGATTGC
ACGCAGGTTCTCCCGCCGCTTGGGTGGAGAGGCTATTCGGCTATGACTGGGCACAACAGACAATCGGCTG
CTCTGATGCCGCCGTGTTCCGGCTGTCAGCGCAGGGGCGCCCGGTTCTTTTTGTCAAGACCGACCTGTCC
GGTGCCCTGAATGAACTCCAGGACGAGGCAGCGCGGCTATCGTGGCTGGCCACGACGGGCGTTCCTTGCG
CAGCTGTGCTCGACGTTGTCACTGAAGCGGGAAGGGACTGGCTGCTATTGGGCGAAGTGCCGGGGCAGGA
TCTCCTGTCATCTCACCTTGCTCCTGCCGAGAAAGTATCCATCATGGCTGATGCAATGCGGCGGCTGCAT
ACGCTTGATCCGGCTACCTGCCCATTCGACCACCAAGCGAAACATCGCATCGAGCGAGCACGTACTCGGA
TGGAAGCCGGTCTTGTCGATCAGGATGATCTGGACGAAGAGCATCAGGGGCTCGCGCCAGCCGAACTGTT
CGCCAGGCTCAAGGCGCGGATGCCCGACGGCGAGGATCTCGTCGTGACCCACGGCGATGCCTGCTTGCCG
AATATCATGGTGGAAAATGGCCGCTTTTCTGGATTCATCGACTGTGGCCGGCTGGGTGTGGCGGACCGCT
ATCAGGACATAGCGTTGGCTACCCGTGATATTGCTGAAGAGCTTGGCGGCGAATGGGCTGACCGCTTCCT
CGTGCTTTACGGTATCGCCGCTCCCGATTCGCAGCGCATCGCCTTCTATCGCCTTCTTGACGAGTTCTTC
TAGTATGTAAGCCCTGTGCCTTCTAGTTGCCAGCCATCTGTTGTTTGCCCCTCCCCCGTGCCTTCCTTGA
CCCTGGAAGGTGCCACTCCCACTGTCCTTTCCTAATAAAATGAGGAAATTGCATCGCATTGTCTGAGTAG
GTGTCATTCTATTCTGGGGGGTGGGGTGGGGCAGGACAGCAAGGGGGAGGATTGGGAAGACAATAGCAGG
CATGCTGGGGATGCGGTGGGCTCTATGGTTAATTAACCAGTCAAGTCAGCTACTTGGCGAGATCGACTTG
TCTGGGTTTCGACTACGCTCAGAATTGCGTCAGTCAAGTTCGATCTGGTCCTTGCTATTGCACCCGTTCT
CCGATTACGAGTTTCATTTAAATCATGTGAGCAAAAGGCCAGCAAAAGGCCAGGAACCGTAAAAAGGCCG
CGTTGCTGGCGTTTTTCCATAGGCTCCGCCCCCCTGACGAGCATCACAAAAATCGACGCTCAAGTCAGAG
GTGGCGAAACCCGACAGGACTATAAAGATACCAGGCGTTTCCCCCTGGAAGCTCCCTCGTGCGCTCTCCT
GTTCCGACCCTGCCGCTTACCGGATACCTGTCCGCCTTTCTCCCTTCGGGAAGCGTGGCGCTTTCTCATA
GCTCACGCTGTAGGTATCTCAGTTCGGTGTAGGTCGTTCGCTCCAAGCTGGGCTGTGTGCACGAACCCCC
CGTTCAGCCCGACCGCTGCGCCTTATCCGGTAACTATCGTCTTGAGTCCAACCCGGTAAGACACGACTTA
TCGCCACTGGCAGCAGCCACTGGTAACAGGATTAGCAGAGCGAGGTATGTAGGCGGTGCTACAGAGTTCT
TGAAGTGGTGGCCTAACTACGGCTACACTAGAAGAACAGTATTTGGTATCTGCGCTCTGCTGAAGCCAGT
TACCTTCGGAAAAAGAGTTGGTAGCTCTTGATCCGGCAAACAAACCACCGCTGGTAGCGGTGGTTTTTTT
GTTTGCAAGCAGCAGATTACGCGCAGAAAAAAAGGATCTCAAGAAGATCCTTTGATCTTTTCTACGGGGT
CTGACGCTCAGTGGAACGAAAACTCACGTTAAGGGATTTTGGTCATGAGATTATCAAAAAGGATCTTCAC
CTAGATCCTTTTAAATTAAAAATGAAGTTTTAAATCAATCTAAAGTATATATGAGTAAACTTGGTCTGAC
AGTTACCAATGCTTAATCAGTGAGGCACCTATCTCAGCGATCTGTCTATTTCGTTCATCCATAGTTGCAT
TTAAATTTCCGAACTCTCCAAGGCCCTCGTCGGAAAATCTTCAAACCTTTCGTCCGATCCATCTTGCAGG
CTACCTCTCGAACGAACTATCGCAAGTCTCTTGGCCGGCCTTGCGCCTTGGCTATTGCTTGGCAGCGCCT
ATCGCCAGGTATTACTCCAATCCCGAATATCCGAGATCGGGATCACCCGAGAGAAGTTCAACCTACATCC
TCAATCCCGATCTATCCGAGATCCGAGGAATATCGAAATCGGGGCGCGCCTGGTGTACCGAGAACGATCC
TCTCAGTGCGAGTCTCGACGATCCATATCGTTGCTTGGCAGTCAGCCAGTCGGAATCCAGCTTGGGACCC
AGGAAGTCCAATCGTCAGATATTGTACTCAAGCCTGGTCACGGCAGCGTACCGATCTGTTTAAACCTAGA
TATTGATAGTCTGATCGGTCAACGTATAATCGAGTCCTAGCTTTTGCAAACATCTATCAAGAGACAGGAT
CAGCAGGAGGCTTTCGCATGAGTATTCAACATTTCCGTGTCGCCCTTATTCCCTTTTTTGCGGCATTTTG
CCTTCCTGTTTTTGCTCACCCAGAAACGCTGGTGAAAGTAAAAGATGCTGAAGATCAGTTGGGTGCGCGA
GTGGGTTACATCGAACTGGATCTCAACAGCGGTAAGATCCTTGAGAGTTTTCGCCCCGAAGAACGCTTTC
CAATGATGAGCACTTTTAAAGTTCTGCTATGTGGCGCGGTATTATCCCGTATTGACGCCGGGCAAGAGCA
ACTCGGTCGCCGCATACACTATTCTCAGAATGACTTGGTTGAGTATTCACCAGTCACAGAAAAGCATCTT
ACGGATGGCATGACAGTAAGAGAATTATGCAGTGCTGCCATAACCATGAGTGATAACACTGCGGCCAACT
TACTTCTGACAACGATTGGAGGACCGAAGGAGCTAACCGCTTTTTTGCACAACATGGGGGATCATGTAAC
TCGCCTTGATCGTTGGGAACCGGAGCTGAATGAAGCCATACCAAACGACGAGCGTGACACCACGATGCCT
GTAGCAATGGCAACAACCTTGCGTAAACTATTAACTGGCGAACTACTTACTCTAGCTTCCCGGCAACAGT
TGATAGACTGGATGGAGGCGGATAAAGTTGCAGGACCACTTCTGCGCTCGGCCCTTCCGGCTGGCTGGTT
TATTGCTGATAAATCTGGAGCCGGTGAGCGTGGGTCTCGCGGTATCATTGCAGCACTGGGGCCAGATGGT
AAGCCCTCCCGTATCGTAGTTATCTACACGACGGGGAGTCAGGCAACTATGGATGAACGAAATAGACAGA
TCGCTGAGATAGGTGCCTCACTGATTAAGCATTGGTAACCGATTCTAGGTGCATTGGCGCAGAAAAAAAT
GCCTGATGCGACGCTGCGCGTCTTATACTCCCACATATGCCAGATTCAGCAACGGATACGGCTTCCCCAA
CTTGCCCACTTCCATACGTGTCCTCCTTACCAGAAATTTATCCTTAAGATCCCGAATCGTTTAAACTCGA
CTCTGGCTCTATCGAATCTCCGTCGTTTCGAGCTTACGCGAACAGCCGTGGCGCTCATTTGCTCGTCGGG
CATCGAATCTCGTCAGCTATCGTCAGCTTACCTTTTTGGCAGCGATCGCGGCTCCCGACATCTTGGACCA
TTAGCTCCACAGGTATCTTCTTCCCTCTAGTGGTCATAACAGCAGCTTCAGCTACCTCTCAATTCAAAAA
ACCCCTCAAGACCCGTTTAGAGGCCCCAAGGGGTTATGCTATCAATCGTTGCGTTACACACACAAAAAAC
CAACACACATCCATCTTCGATGGATAGCGATTTTATTATCTAACTGCTGATCGAGTGTAGCCAGATCTAG
TAATCAATTACGGGGTCATTAGTTCATAGCCCATATATGGAGTTCCGCGTTACATAACTTACGGTAAATG
GCCCGCCTGGCTGACCGCCCAACGACCCCCGCCCATTGACGTCAATAATGACGTATGTTCCCATAGTAAC
GCCAATAGGGACTTTCCATTGACGTCAATGGGTGGAGTATTTACGGTAAACTGCCCACTTGGCAGTACAT
CAAGTGTATCATATGCCAAGTACGCCCCCTATTGACGTCAATGACGGTAAATGGCCCGCCTGGCATTATG
CCCAGTACATGACCTTATGGGACTTTCCTACTTGGCAGTACATCTACGTATTAGTCATCGCTATTACCAT
GCTGATGCGGTTTTGGCAGTACATCAATGGGCGTGGATAGCGGTTTGACTCACGGGGATTTCCAAGTCTC
CACCCCATTGACGTCAATGGGAGTTTGTTTTGGCACCAAAATCAACGGGACTTTCCAAAATGTCGTAACA
ACTCCGCCCCATTGACGCAAATGGGCGGTAGGCGTGTACGGTGGGAGGTCTATATAAGCAGAGCTGGTTT
AGTGAACCGTCAGATCGCCTGGAGACGCCATCCACGCTGTTTTGACCTCCATAGAAGACACCGGGACCGA
TCCAGCCTCCCCTCGAAGCTTACATGTGGTACCGAGCTCGGATCCTGAGAACTTCAGGGTGAGTCTATGG
GACCCTTGATGTTTTCTTTCCCCTTCTTTTCTATGGTTAAGTTCATGTCATAGGAAGGGGAGAAGTAACA
GGGTACACATATTGACCAAATCAGGGTAATTTTGCATTTGTAATTTTAAAAAATGCTTTCTTCTTTTAAT
ATACTTTTTTGTTTATCTTATTTCTAATACTTTCCCTAATCTCTTTCTTTCAGGGCAATAATGATACAAT
GTATCATGCCTCTTTGCACCATTCTAAAGAATAACAGTGATAATTTCTGGGTTAAGGCAATAGCAATATT
TCTGCATATAAATATTTCTGCATATAAATTGTAACTGATGTAAGAGGTTTCATATTGCTAATAGCAGCTA
CAATCCAGCTACCATTCTGCTTTTATTTTATGGTTGGGATAAGGCTGGATTATTCTGAGTCCAAGCTAGG
CCCTTTTGCTAATCATGTTCATACCTCTTATCTTCCTCCCACAGCTCCTGGGCAACGTGCTGGTCTGTGT
GCTGGCCCATCACTTTGGCAAAGGCGGCCGCC
